Addgene plasmid #159354: pDZ047
Purpose: (Empty Backbone) Blank control plasmid
Depositing lab: Matthew Bennett. Depositing organization: Rice University.
Backbone
  Vector backbone: p15A
  Vector type: Synthetic Biology
Growth in bacteria
  Bacterial resistance: Ampicillin, 100 μg/mL
  Growth temperature: 37°C
  Growth strain: DH5alpha
  Copy number: High Copy
Gene/Insert
  Gene/Insert name: None
Terms and licenses: Academic/Nonprofit Terms; Industry Terms: Not Available to Industry
How to cite: pDZ047 was a gift from Matthew Bennett (Addgene plasmid # 159354 ; http://n2t.net/addgene:159354 ; RRID:Addgene_159354)
