[The description below was written by a language model from this plasmid's Addgene catalogue record and pLannotate feature annotations shown in this document.]
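Description:
pDZ047 is a minimal, empty bacterial plasmid of about 2 kb, catalogued as a synthetic biology vector and intended as a blank control. It carries no insert or expression cassette. The annotated full sequence contains little beyond the elements needed for maintenance in E. coli. Replication depends on the p15A origin, which belongs to a different incompatibility group from ColE1-type origins and so allows the plasmid to coexist with a second, ColE1-based plasmid in the same cell. The catalogue entry lists the plasmid as high copy, whereas the feature annotation describes p15A as a medium-copy origin, and the record does not resolve this difference.

Selection is by ampicillin resistance. The bla gene encoding β-lactamase is driven by its native AmpR promoter and followed by the phage lambda t0 terminator, which limits read-through from the marker into the rest of the plasmid. Downstream of the origin, the annotation picks up only two short partial matches, a fragment of the RSF1030 origin and a reverse-oriented fragment of the rrnB T1 terminator. These are too small to be treated as functional parts and are probably remnants of the modular backbone from which the plasmid was assembled, though the record does not comment on them.

No promoter, reporter, regulator or cloning site is annotated. The plasmid therefore appears suited to use as a "no payload" counterpart to circuit-bearing plasmids on the same p15A/ampicillin backbone, letting control strains carry the same antibiotic marker and origin. The record itself states only that it is a blank control.
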