Features (pLannotate 1.2.2; 6 found; start..end, strand, type, name):
      1..105     +  promoter       AmpR promoter: bla
    106..966     +  CDS            AmpR: β-lactamase; bla; confers resistance to ampicillin, carbenicillin, and related antibiotics
    996..1090    +  terminator     lambda t0 terminator: transcription terminator from phage lambda
   1204..1749    +  rep_origin     p15A ori: Plasmids containing the medium-copy-number p15A origin of replication can be propagated in E. coli cells that contain a second plasmid with the ColE1 origin.
   1837..1892    +  rep_origin     RSF ori (fragment): Plasmids containing the RSF 1030 origin of replication can be propagated in E. coli cells that contain additional plasmids with compatible origins.
   1918..1957    -  terminator     rrnB T1 terminator (fragment): Escherichia coli rrnB; transcription terminator T1 from the E. coli rrnB gene
>Addgene plasmid #159354 | pDZ047 | addgene full sequence | sequence record 315067 | Addgene NGS Result
CGCGGAACCCCTATTTGTTTATTTTTCTAAATACATTCAAATATGTATCCGCTCATGAGACAATAACCCT
GATAAATGCTTCAATAATATTGAAAAAGGAAGAGTATGAGTATTCAACATTTCCGTGTCGCCCTTATTCC
CTTTTTTGCGGCATTTTGCCTTCCTGTTTTTGCTCACCCAGAAACGCTGGTGAAAGTAAAAGATGCTGAA
GATCAGTTGGGTGCACGAGTGGGTTACATCGAACTGGATCTCAACAGCGGTAAGATCCTTGAGAGTTTTC
GCCCCGAAGAACGTTTTCCAATGATGAGCACTTTTAAAGTTCTGCTATGTGGCGCGGTATTATCCCGTAT
TGACGCCGGGCAAGAGCAACTCGGTCGCCGCATACACTATTCTCAGAATGACTTGGTTGAGTACTCACCA
GTCACAGAAAAGCATCTTACGGATGGCATGACAGTAAGAGAATTATGCAGTGCTGCCATAACCATGAGTG
ATAACACTGCGGCCAACTTACTTCTGACAACGATCGGAGGACCGAAGGAGCTAACCGCTTTTTTGCACAA
CATGGGGGATCATGTAACTCGCCTTGATCGTTGGGAACCGGAGCTGAATGAAGCCATACCAAACGACGAG
CGTGACACCACGATGCCTGTAGCAATGGCAACAACGTTGCGCAAACTATTAACTGGCGAACTACTTACTC
TAGCTTCCCGGCAACAATTAATAGACTGGATGGAGGCGGATAAAGTTGCAGGACCACTTCTGCGCTCGGC
CCTTCCGGCTGGCTGGTTTATTGCTGATAAATCTGGAGCCGGTGAGCGTGGCTCTCGCGGTATCATTGCA
GCACTGGGGCCAGATGGTAAGCCCTCCCGTATCGTAGTTATCTACACGACGGGGAGTCAGGCAACTATGG
ATGAACGAAATAGACAGATCGCTGAGATAGGTGCCTCACTGATTAAGCATTGGTAACTGTCAGACCAAGT
TTACGAGCTCGCTTGGACTCCTGTTGATAGATCCAGTAATGACCTCAGAACTCCATCTGGATTTGTTCAG
AACGCTCGGTTGCCGCCGGGCGTTTTTTATTGGTGAGAATCCAAGCACTAGTAACAACTTATATCGTATG
GGGCTGACTTCAGGTGCTACATTTGAAGAGATAAATTGCACTGAAATCTAGAAATATTTTATCTGATTAA
TAAGATGATCTTCTTGAGATCGTTTTGGTCTGCGCGTAATCTCTTGCTCTGAAAACGAAAAAACCGCCTT
GCAGGGCGGTTTTTCGAAGGTTCTCTGAGCTACCAACTCTTTGAACCGAGGTAACTGGCTTGGAGGAGCG
CAGTCACCAAAACTTGTCCTTTCAGTTTAGCCTTAACCGGCGCATGACTTCAAGACTAACTCCTCTAAAT
CAATTACCAGTGGCTGCTGCCAGTGGTGCTTTTGCATGTCTTTCCGGGTTGGACTCAAGACGATAGTTAC
CGGATAAGGCGCAGCGGTCGGACTGAACGGGGGGTTCGTGCATACAGTCCAGCTTGGAGCGAACTGCCTA
CCCGGAACTGAGTGTCAGGCGTGGAATGAGACAAACGCGGCCATAACAGCGGAATGACACCGGTAAACCG
AAAGGCAGGAACAGGAGAGCGCACGAGGGAGCCGCCAGGGGGAAACGCCTGGTATCTTTATAGTCCTGTC
GGGTTTCGCCACCACTGATTTGAGCGTCAGATTTCGTGATGCTTGTCAGGGGGGCGGAGCCTATGGAAAA
ACGGCTTTGCCGCGGCCCTCTCACTTCCCTGTTAAGTATCTTCCTGGCATCTTCCAGGAAATCTCCGCCC
CGTTCGTAAGCCATTTCCGCTCGCCGCAGTCGAACGACCGAGCGTAGCGAGTCAGTGAGCGAGGAAGCGG
AATATATCCCTAGGTCTAGGGCGGCGGATTTGTCCTACTCAGGAGAGCGTTCACCGACAAACAACAGGGC
ACTTTTCGGGGAAATGTG
